>Addgene plasmid #109869 | pHH0103_NXF_Hormone-recep | addgene full sequence | sequence record 214895 | Addgene NGS Result
TTGACAATTAATCATCGGCTCGTATAATGTGTGGAATTGTGAGCGGATAACAATTTCACACAGGAAACAG
CCAGTCCGTTTAGGTGTTTTCACGAGCACTTCACCAACAAGGACCATAGATTATGAAAATCGAAGAACAC
CATCACCATCACCATTCCAGCGGTAAGCTTATGTCCCCTATACTAGGTTATTGGAAAATTAAGGGCCTTG
TGCAACCCACTCGACTTCTTTTGGAATATCTTGAAGAAAAATATGAAGAGCATTTGTATGAGCGCGATGA
AGGTGATAAATGGCGAAACAAAAAGTTTGAATTGGGTTTGGAGTTTCCCAATCTTCCTTATTATATTGAT
GGTGATGTTAAATTAACACAGTCTATGGCCATCATACGTTATATAGCTGACAAGCACAACATGTTGGGTG
GTTGTCCAAAAGAGCGTGCAGAGATTTCAATGCTTGAAGGAGCGGTTTTGGATATTAGATACGGTGTTTC
GAGAATTGCATATAGTAAAGACTTTGAAACTCTCAAAGTTGATTTTCTTAGCAAGCTACCTGAAATGCTG
AAAATGTTCGAAGATCGTTTATGTCATAAAACATATTTAAATGGTGATCATGTAACCCATCCTGACTTCA
TGTTGTATGACGCTCTTGATGTTGTTTTATACATGGACCCAATGTGCCTGGATGCGTTCCCAAAATTAGT
TTGTTTTAAAAAACGTATTGAAGCTATCCCACAAATTGATAAGTACTTGAAATCCAGCAAGTATATAGCA
TGGCCTTTGCAGGGCTGGCAAGCCACGTTTGGTGGTGGCGACCATCCTCCAAAATCGGATCTGGAAGTTC
TGTTCCAGGGGCCCCTGTCCAGCGGTCTGGTTCCGCGTGGTTCCGGTACCGCGGCCCAGCCGGCCGAACT
GAAACCGGAACAGGTCGAACAACTGAAACTGATTATGAGCAAGCGTTATGATGGCTCTCAGCAAGCACTG
GACCTGAAAGGTCTGCGCAGCGATCCGGACCTGGTGGCTCAGAACATTGATGTGGTTCTGAATCGTCGCT
CTTGCATGGCGGCCACCCTGCGTATTATCGAAGAAAACATCCCGGAACTGCTGAGTCTGAATCTGTCCAA
CAATCGTCTGTACCGCCTGGATGACATGAGCTCTATTGTTCAGAAAGCGCCGAACCTGAAGATCCTGAAC
CTGAGTGGCAATGAACTGAAATCCGAACGCGAACTGGATAAAATCAAGGGCCTGAAGCTGGAAGAACTGT
GGCTGGACGGTAATAGCCTGTGTGATACCTTTCGTGACCAATCAACGTATATTTCGGCAATCCGTGAACG
CTTCCCGAAACTGCTGCGCCTGGATGGTCATGAACTGCCGCCGCCGGCGGCCGCATA
[142 nt withheld, positions 1388-1529]
C
[98 nt withheld, positions 1531-1628]
AGTTTGTACTGGTGACGAAACTCAGTGTCTAGCTAGAGTGGC
[149 nt withheld, positions 1671-1819]
T
[41 nt withheld, positions 1821-1861]
T
[62 nt withheld, positions 1863-1924]
A
[35 nt withheld, positions 1926-1960]
CCTCCCTCAATCGGTTGAATGTCGCCCTTTTGTCTTTGGCGCTGGTAAACCATATGAA
[86 nt withheld, positions 2019-2104]
T
[54 nt withheld, positions 2106-2159]
CTAGCGCCGCCCTATACCTTGTCTGCCTCCCCGCGTTGCGTCGCGGTGCATGGAGCCGGGCCACCTCGAC
CTGAATGGAAGCCGGCGGCACCTCGCTAACGGATTCACCACTCCAAGAATTGGAGCCAATCAATTCTTGC
GGAGAACTGTGAATGCGCAAACCAACCCTTGGCAGAACATATCCATCGCGTCCGCCATCTCCAGCAGCCG
CACGCGGCGCATCTCGGGCAGCGTTGGGTCCTGGCCACGGGTGCGCATGATCGTGCTCCTGTCGTTGAGG
ACCCGGCTAGGCTGGCGGGGTTGCCTTACTGGTTAGCAGAATGAATCACCGATACGCGAGCGAACGTGAA
GCGACTGCTGCTGCAAAACGTCTGCGACCTGAGCAACAACATGAATGGTCTTCGGTTTCCGTGTTTCGTA
AAGTCTGGAAACGCGGAAGTCAGCGCCCTGCACCATTATGTTCCGGATCTGCATCGCAGGATGCTGCTGG
CTACCCTGTGGAACACCTACATCTGTATTAACGAAGCGCTGGCATTGACCCTGAGTGATTTTTCTCTGGT
CCCGCCGCATCCATACCGCCAGTTGTTTACCCTCACAACGTTCCAGTAACCGGGCATGTTCATCATCAGT
AACCCGTATCGTGAGCATCCTCTCTCGTTTCATCGGTATCATTACCCCCATGAACAGAAATCCCCCTTAC
ACGGAGGCATCAGTGACCAAACAGGAAAAAACCGCCCTTAACATGGCCCGCTTTATCAGAAGCCAGACAT
TAACGCTTCTGGAGAAACTCAACGAGCTGGACGCGGATGAACAGGCAGACATCTGTGAATCGCTTCACGA
CCACGCTGATGAGCTTTACCGCAGGATCCGCGAAATTGTAAGCGTTAATATTTTGTTAAAATTCGCGTTA
AATTTTTGTTAAATCAGCTCATTTTTTAACCAATAGGCCGAAATCGGCAAAATCCCTTATAAATCAAAAG
AATAGACCGAGATAGGGT
[37 nt withheld, positions 3158-3194]
AAAGAACGTGGACTCCAACGTCAAAGG
[49 nt withheld, positions 3222-3270]
T
[91 nt withheld, positions 3272-3362]
G
[124 nt withheld, positions 3364-3487]
CGCGGATCCTGCCTCGCGCGTTTCGGTGATGACGGTGAAAACCTCTGACACATGCAGCTCCCGGAGACGG
TCACAGCTTGTCTGTAAGCGGATGCCGGGAGCAGACAAGCCCGTCAGGGCGCGTCAGCGGGTGTTGGCGG
GTGTCGGGGCGCAGCCATGACCCAGTCACGTAGCGATAGCGGAGTGTATACTGGCTTAACTATGCGGCAT
CAGAGCAGATTGTACTGAGAGTGCACCATATGCGGTGTGAAATACCGCACAGATGCGTAAGGAGAAAATA
CCGCATCAGGCGCTCTTCCGCTTCCTCGCTCACTGACTCGCTGCGCTCGGTCGTTCGGCTGCGGCGAGCG
GTATCAGCTCACTCAAAGGCGGTAATACGGTTATCCACAGAATCAGGGGATAACGCAGGAAAGAACATGT
GAGCAAAAGGCCAGCAAAAGGCCAGGAACCGTAAAAAGGCCGCGTTGCTGGCGTTTTTCCATAGGCTCCG
CCCCCCTGACGAGCATCACAAAAATCGACGCTCAAGTCAGAGGTGGCGAAACCCGACAGGACTATAAAGA
TACCAGGGTTTCCCCCTGGAAGCTCCCTCGTGCGCTCTCCTGTTCCGACCCTGCCGCTTACCGGATACCT
GTCCGCCTTTCTCCCTTCGGGAAGCGTGGCGCTTTCTCATAGCTCACGCTGTAGGTATCTCAGTTCGGTG
TAGGTCGTTCGCTCCAAGCTGGGCTGTGTGCACGAACCCCCCGTTCAGCCCGACCGCTGCGCCTTATCCG
GTAACTATCGTCTTGAGTCCAACCCGGTAAGACACGACTTATCGCCACTGGCAGCAGCCACTGGTAACAG
GATTAGCAGAGCGAGGTATGTAGGCGGTGCTACAGAGTTCTTGAAGTGGTGGCCTAACTACGGCTACACT
AGAAGGACAGTATTTGGTATCTGCGCTCTGCTGAAGCCAGTTACCTTCGGAAAAAGAGTTGGTAGCTCTT
GATCCGGCAAACAAACCACCGCTGGTAGCGGTGGTTTTTTTGTTTGCAAGCAGCAGATTACGCGCAGAAA
AAAAGGATCTCAAGAAGATCCTTTGATCTTTTCTACGGGGTCTGACGCTCAGTGGAACGAAAACTCACGT
TAAGGGATTTTGGTCATGAGATTATCAAAAAGGATCTTCACCTAGATCCTTTTAAATTAAAAATGAAGTT
TTAAATCAATCTAAAGTATATATGAGTAAACTTGGTCTGACAGTTACCAATGCTTAATCAGTGAGGCACC
TATCTCAGCGATCTGTCTATTTCGTTCATCCATAGTTGCCTGACTCCCCGTCGTGTAGATAACTACGATA
CGGGAGGGCTTACCATCTGGCCCCAGTGCTGCAATGATACCGCGAGACCCACGCTCACCGGCTCCAGATT
TATCAGCAATAAACCAGCCAGCCGGAAGGGCCGAGCGCAGAAGTGGTCCTGCAACTTTATCCGCCTCCAT
CCAGTCTATTAATTGTTGCCGGGAAGCTAGAGTAAGTAGTTCGCCAGTTAATAGTTTGCGCAACGTTGTT
GCCATTGCTGCAGGCATCGTGGTGTCACGCTCGTCGTTTGGTATGGCTTCATTCAGCTCCGGTTCCCAAC
GATCAAGGCGAGTTACATGATCCCCCATGTTGTGCAAAAAAGCGGTTAGCTCCTTCGGTCCTCCGATCGT
TGTCAGAAGTAAGTTGGCCGCAGTGTTATCACTCATGGTTATGGCAGCACTGCATAATTCTCTTACTGTC
ATGCCATCCGTAAGATGCTTTTCTGTGACTGGTGAGTACTCAACCAAGTCATTCTGAGAATAGTGTATGC
GGCGACCGAGTTGCTCTTGCCCGGCGTCAACACGGGATAATACCGCGCCACATAGCAGAACTTTAAAAGT
GCTCATCATTGGAAAACGTTCTTCGGGGCGAAAACTCTCAAGGATCTTACCGCTGTTGAGATCCAGTTCG
ATGTAACCCACTCGTGCACCCAACTGATCTTCAGCATCTTTTACTTTCACCAGCGTTTCTGGGTGAGCAA
AAACAGGAAGGCAAAATGCCGCAAAAAAGGGAATAAGGGCGACACGGAAATGTTGAATACTCATACTCTT
CCTTTTTCAATATTATTGAAGCATTTATCAGGGTTATTGTCTCATGAGCGGATACATATTTGAATGTATT
TAGAAAAATAAACAAATAGGGGTTCCGCGCACATTTCCCCGAAAAGTGCCACCTGACGTCTAAGAAACCA
TTATTATCATGACATTAACCTATAAAAATAGGCGTATCACGAGGCCCTTTCGTCTTCAAGAATTCCCGAC
ACCATCGAATGGTGCAAAACCTTTCGCGGTATGGCATGATAGCGCCCGGAAGAGAGTCAATTCAGGGTGG
TGAATGTGAAACCAGTAACGTTATACGATGTCGCAGAGTATGCCGGTGTCTCTTATCAGACCGTTTCCCG
CGTGGTGAACCAGGCCAGCCACGTTTCTGCGAAAACGCGGGAAAAAGTGGAAGCGGCGATGGCGGAGCTG
AATTACATTCCCAACCGCGTGGCACAACAACTGGCGGGCAAACAGTCGTTGCTGATTGGCGTTGCCACCT
CCAGTCTGGCCCTGCACGCGCCGTCGCAAATTGTCGCGGCGATTAAATCTCGCGCCGATCAACTGGGTGC
CAGCGTGGTGGTGTCGATGGTAGAACGAAGCGGCGTCGAAGCCTGTAAAGCGGCGGTGCACAATCTTCTC
GCGCAACGCGTCAGTGGGCTGATCATTAACTATCCGCTGGATGACCAGGATGCCATTGCTGTGGAAGCTG
CCTGCACTAATGTTCCGGCGTTATTTCTTGATGTCTCTGACCAGACACCCATCAACAGTATTATTTTCTC
CCATGAAGACGGTACGCGACTGGGCGTGGAGCATCTGGTCGCATTGGGTCACCAGCAAATCGCGCTGTTA
GCGGGCCCATTAAGTTCTGTCTCGGCGCGTCTGCGTCTGGCTGGCTGGCATAAATATCTCACTCGCAATC
AAATTCAGCCGATAGCGGAACGGGAAGGCGACTGGAGTGCCATGTCCGGTTTTCAACAAACCATGCAAAT
GCTGAATGAGGGCATCGTTCCCACTGCGATGCTGGTTGCCAACGATCAGATGGCGCTGGGCGCAATGCGC
GCCATTACCGAGTCCGGGCTGCGCGTTGGTGCGGATATCTCGGTAGTGGGATACGACGATACCGAAGACA
GCTCATGTTATATCCCGCCGTTAACCACCATCAAACAGGATTTTCGCCTGCTGGGGCAAACCAGCGTGGA
CCGCTTGCTGCAACTCTCTCAGGGCCAGGCGGTGAAGGGCAATCAGCTGTTGCCCGTCTCACTGGTGAAA
AGAAAAACCACCCTGGCGCCCAATACGCAAACCGCCTCTCCCCGCGCGTTGGCCGATTCATTAATGCAGC
TGGCACGACAGGTTTCCCGACTGGAAAGCGGGCAGTGAGCGCAACGCAATTAATGTAAGTTAGCTCACTC
ATTAGGCACAATTCTCATGTTTGACAGCTTATCATCGACTGCACGGTGCACCAATGCTTCTGGCGTCAGG
CAGCCATCGGAAGCTGTGGTATGGCTGTGCAGGTCGTAAATCACTGCATAATTCGTGTCGCTCAAGGCGC
ACTCCCGTTCTGGATAATGTTTTTTGCGCCGACATCATAACGGTTCTGGCAAATATTCTGAAATGAGCTG
Features (pLannotate 1.2.2; 21 found; start..end, strand, type, name):
      1..29      +  promoter       tac promoter: strong E. coli promoter; hybrid between the trp and lac UV5 promoters
     37..53      +  protein_bind   lac operator: The lac repressor binds to the lac operator to inhibit transcription in E. coli. This inhibition can be relieved by adding lactose or isopropyl-β-D-thiogalactopyranoside (IPTG). lac repressor encoded by lacI
    138..155     +  CDS            6xHis: 6xHis affinity tag
    171..824     +  CDS            GST26_SCHJA: Experimental evidence at protein level: Swiss-Prot protein existence level 1. GST isoenzymes appear to play a central role in the parasite detoxification system. Other functions are also suspected including a role in increasing the solubility of haematin in the parasite gut. From Schistosoma japonicum (Blood fluke).
    906..1382    +  CDS            NXF1 (fragment): NXF1_HUMAN - Also known as TAP. Experimental evidence at protein level: Swiss-Prot protein existence level 1. Involved in the nuclear export of mRNA species bearing retroviral constitutive transport elements (CTE) and in the export of mRNA from the nucleus to the cytoplasm (TAP/NFX1 pathway) (PubMed:10924507). The NXF1-NXT1 heterodimer is involved in the export of HSP70 mRNA in conjunction with ALYREF/THOC4 and THOC5 components of the TREX complex (PubMed:18364396, PubMed:19165146, PubMed:9660949). ALYREF/THOC4-bound mRNA is thought to be transferred to the NXF1-NXT1 heterodimer for export (Pu
   1392..1439    +  terminator     fd terminator (sequence withheld): central terminator from bacteriophage fd (Otsuka and Kunisawa, 1982)
   1444..1656    +  CDS            M13 gene III (fragment) (sequence partly withheld): pIII; III; minor coat protein
   1671..2141    +  CDS            M13 gene III (fragment) (sequence partly withheld): pIII; III; minor coat protein
   2163..2233    +  CDS            TcR (fragment): tetracycline efflux protein; tet; confers resistance to tetracycline
   2475..2855    -  CDS            YPB1_ECOLX: Protein predicted: Swiss-Prot protein existence level 4. From Escherichia coli.
   2872..3023    +  CDS            rop (fragment): Rop protein, which maintains plasmids at low copy number; rop
   3059..3487    -  rep_origin     f1 ori (sequence partly withheld): f1 bacteriophage origin of replication; arrow indicates direction of (+) strand synthesis
   3496..3535    +  CDS            rop (fragment): Rop protein, which maintains plasmids at low copy number; rop
   3637..3777    +  misc_feature   bom: basis of mobility region from pBR322
   3963..4550    -  rep_origin     ori: high-copy-number ColE1/pMB1/pBR322/pUC origin of replication
   4721..5581    -  CDS            AmpR: β-lactamase; bla; confers resistance to ampicillin, carbenicillin, and related antibiotics
   5582..5686    -  promoter       AmpR promoter: bla
   5795..5872    +  promoter       lacIq promoter: lacI (mutant); In the lacIq allele, a single base change in the promoter boosts expression of the lacI gene about 10-fold.
   5873..6955    +  CDS            lacI: lac repressor; lacI; The lac repressor binds to the lac operator to inhibit transcription in E. coli. This inhibition can be relieved by adding lactose or isopropyl-β-D-thiogalactopyranoside (IPTG).
   6968..6989    +  protein_bind   CAP binding site: CAP binding activates transcription in the presence of cAMP. E. coli catabolite activator protein
   7008..7025    +  promoter       tet promoter (fragment): E. coli promoter for tetracycline efflux protein gene
