[The description below was written by a language model from this plasmid's Addgene catalogue record and pLannotate feature annotations shown in this document.]
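Description:
pHH0103_NXF_Hormone-recep is a 7.2 kb bacterial expression plasmid built on the pHH0103 backbone for producing and purifying a human protein domain in E. coli. It replicates from a ColE1/pBR322-type origin and retains the pBR322 bom region. Only fragments of rop are annotated, split by an inserted f1 phage origin, and the catalogue lists the plasmid as low copy. Selection is by ampicillin through the β-lactamase gene under its own promoter. A short tetracycline-resistance fragment and a partial tet promoter appear to be leftovers from the parental vector rather than functional markers.

The expression cassette is driven by the strong hybrid tac promoter followed by a lac operator. The plasmid also carries lacI under the lacIq promoter, so transcription is repressed until it is induced with IPTG. The open reading frame starts with a 6xHis tag and Schistosoma japonicum glutathione S-transferase, followed by the insert, which was cloned between SfiI and NotI sites. The tandem His–GST fusion gives two options for affinity purification, and GST often improves solubility.

The insert is named "NXF_Hormone-recep" in the catalogue, while the feature table identifies it as a roughly 480 bp fragment of human NXF1 (TAP), the mRNA nuclear export receptor. The record does not define the domain boundaries or explain the "Hormone-recep" label. A phage fd terminator lies immediately downstream. Beyond it are two fragments of M13 gene III, consistent with descent from a phagemid display vector, though they sit after the terminator and are probably not part of the product. The plasmid belongs to a large collection made to survey ligands of peptide recognition modules, where purified domains of this kind would serve as binding targets.
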