Addgene plasmid #109869: pHH0103_NXF_Hormone-recep
Purpose: Protein expression and purification of NXF_Hormone-recep
Depositing lab: Sachdev Sidhu. Depositing organization: University of Toronto. Publication: Large-scale survey and database of high affinity ligands for peptide recognition modules. Teyra J, Kelil A, Jain S, Helmy M, Jajodia R, Hooda Y, Gu J, D'Cruz AA, Nicholson SE, Min J, Sudol M, Kim PM, Bader GD, Sidhu SS. Mol Syst Biol. 2020 Dec;16(12):e9310. doi: 10.15252/msb.20199310. PubMed 33438817.
Backbone
  Vector backbone: pHH0103
  Vector type: Bacterial Expression
Growth in bacteria
  Bacterial resistance: Ampicillin, 100 μg/mL
  Growth temperature: 37°C
  Growth strain: DH5alpha
  Copy number: Low Copy
Gene/Insert
  Gene/Insert name: NXF_Hormone-recep
  Species: H. sapiens (human)
  Cloning method: Restriction Enzyme; 5′ cloning site Sfi1 (unknown if destroyed); 3′ cloning site Not1 (unknown if destroyed)
Terms and licenses: Academic/Nonprofit Terms; Industry Terms: Not Available to Industry
How to cite: pHH0103_NXF_Hormone-recep was a gift from Sachdev Sidhu (Addgene plasmid # 109869 ; http://n2t.net/addgene:109869 ; RRID:Addgene_109869)
