>Addgene plasmid #109869 | pHH0103_NXF_Hormone-recep | depositor partial sequence | sequence record 206821 | pHH0103_NXF_Hormone-recep sequence 492 bps
GGCCCAGCCGGCCGAACTGAAACCGGAACAGGTCGAACAACTGAAACTGATTATGAGCAAGCGTTATGAT
GGCTCTCAGCAAGCACTGGACCTGAAAGGTCTGCGCAGCGATCCGGACCTGGTGGCTCAGAACATTGATG
TGGTTCTGAATCGTCGCTCTTGCATGGCGGCCACCCTGCGTATTATCGAAGAAAACATCCCGGAACTGCT
GAGTCTGAATCTGTCCAACAATCGTCTGTACCGCCTGGATGACATGAGCTCTATTGTTCAGAAAGCGCCG
AACCTGAAGATCCTGAACCTGAGTGGCAATGAACTGAAATCCGAACGCGAACTGGATAAAATCAAGGGCC
TGAAGCTGGAAGAACTGTGGCTGGACGGTAATAGCCTGTGTGATACCTTTCGTGACCAATCAACGTATAT
TTCGGCAATCCGTGAACGCTTCCCGAAACTGCTGCGCCTGGATGGTCATGAACTGCCGCCGCCGGCGGCC
GC
